>Addgene plasmid #91942 | pACYC_HA-ZmSAE1 | addgene full sequence | sequence record 181748 | Addgene NGS Result
AGGAAATTAATACGACTCACTATAGGGGAATTGTGAGCGGATAACAATTCCCCTGTAGAAATAATTTTGT
TTAACTTTAATAAGGAGATATACCATGGGCTACCCGTATGATGTGCCGGATTATGCGATGGACGGCGGCG
GCGGCGCTGGCGGCGCGGAGGGGGAGCTCACGGCGCAGGAGACAGCGCTCTACGACCGCCAGATCCGCGT
CTGGGGCGTCGATGCCCAGAAGAGACTAAGTAAGGCGCACGTGCTTGTGTGTGGCATGAACGGAACCACC
ATCGAGTTCTGCAAGAATATTGTTCTAGCTGGAGTTGGAAGTTTATCCTTGATGGATGATAATGTAGTCA
CAGAGGAGGATCTGAATGCAAATTTCCTAATTCCTCCTGATGAGAGCATATATGGTGGTAGATCTCGAGC
CCAAGTTTGCTGCGAGTCTTTGATAGATTTCAATCCTATGGTTCGAGTTTTTGTTGAAAAGGGTGATCCA
TCATTAATTGATGGAGAATTCCTTGACAAGTTTGACATTGTTGTACTTAGCCGTGCATCTCTTAAAACAA
AGTTGTTGATTAATGAAAACTGTCGAAAGAGAAGCAAACACATTGCATTTTATACTATAGATTGCAAGGA
TTCATGTGGTGAAATATTTGTTGATTTACAGAAGCATAGCTATGTTCAGAAAAAGCCTGGAGGAGCAACT
GAACAACAGGAGTTGACATATTCTAGCCTTCAGGAAGCTATCTCTGTGCCTTGGAATAGTCTACCGAAGA
AGACGGCAAAATTATACTTTGCTATGAGAGTACTGGAGGATTATGAATTATCTGAAGGGCGCAGCCCTGG
CGAAACAACACTTTCTGATATAGATGCAGTTCTGGCTCGGAGGAAGGATATGTGTGATAAAATGTCTTTG
AATGAGTCTCGTATTCCTACTACTCTCGTGGAACGACTGCTAGCAGCTGGAAAGAAGGAGCATCCTCCTG
TATGTGCTATCCTTGGTGGTATTCTTGGTCAGGAGGTGATCAAATCGATATCCTGCAAGGGCGATCCAGT
CAAGAATTTCTTCTATTTCGATGTGGCTGACGGTAAAGGTGTCATCGAGGATATCCCACCACCACCACCT
GCAAAATAAGCGGCCGCATAATGCTTAAGTCGAACAGAAAGTAATCGTATTGTACACGGCCGCATAATCG
AAATTAATACGACTCACTATAGGGGAATTGTGAGCGGATAACAATTCCCCATCTTAGTATATTAGTTAAG
TATAAGAAGGAGATATACATATGGCAGATCTCAATTGGATATCGGCCGGCCACGCGATCGCTGACGTCGG
TACCCTCGAGTCTGGTAAAGAAACCGCTGCTGCGAAATTTGAACGCCAGCACATGGACTCGTCTACTAGC
GCAGCTTAATTAACCTAGGCTGCTGCCACCGCTGAGCAATAACTAGCATAACCCCTTGGGGCCTCTAAAC
GGGTCTTGAGGGGTTTTTTGCTGAAACCTCAGGCATTTGAGAAGCACACGGTCACACTGCTTCCGGTAGT
CAATAAACCGGTAAACCAGCAATAGACATAAGCGGCTATTTAACGACCCTGCCCTGAACCGACGACCGGG
TCGAATTTGCTTTCGAATTTCTGCCATTCATCCGCTTATTATCACTTATTCAGGCGTAGCAACCAGGCGT
TTAAGGGCACCAATAACTGCCTTAAAAAAATTACGCCCCGCCCTGCCACTCATCGCAGTACTGTTGTAAT
TCATTAAGCATTCTGCCGACATGGAAGCCATCACAAACGGCATGATGAACCTGAATCGCCAGCGGCATCA
GCACCTTGTCGCCTTGCGTATAATATTTGCCCATAGTGAAAACGGGGGCGAAGAAGTTGTCCATATTGGC
CACGTTTAAATCAAAACTGGTGAAACTCACCCAGGGATTGGCTGAGACGAAAAACATATTCTCAATAAAC
CCTTTAGGGAAATAGGCCAGGTTTTCACCGTAACACGCCACATCTTGCGAATATATGTGTAGAAACTGCC
GGAAATCGTCGTGGTATTCACTCCAGAGCGATGAAAACGTTTCAGTTTGCTCATGGAAAACGGTGTAACA
AGGGTGAACACTATCCCATATCACCAGCTCACCGTCTTTCATTGCCATACGGAACTCCGGATGAGCATTC
ATCAGGCGGGCAAGAATGTGAATAAAGGCCGGATAAAACTTGTGCTTATTTTTCTTTACGGTCTTTAAAA
AGGCCGTAATATCCAGCTGAACGGTCTGGTTATAGGTACATTGAGCAACTGACTGAAATGCCTCAAAATG
TTCTTTACGATGCCATTGGGATATATCAACGGTGGTATATCCAGTGATTTTTTTCTCCATTTTAGCTTCC
TTAGCTCCTGAAAATCTCGATAACTCAAAAAATACGCCCGGTAGTGATCTTATTTCATTATGGTGAAAGT
TGGAACCTCTTACGTGCCGATCAACGTCTCATTTTCGCCAAAAGTTGGCCCAGGGCTTCCCGGTATCAAC
AGGGACACCAGGATTTATTTATTCTGCGAAGTGATCTTCCGTCACAGGTATTTATTCGGCGCAAAGTGCG
TCGGGTGATGCTGCCAACTTACTGATTTAGTGTATGATGGTGTTTTTGAGGTGCTCCAGTGGCTTCTGTT
TCTATCAGCTGTCCCTCCTGTTCAGCTACTGACGGGGTGGTGCGTAACGGCAAAAGCACCGCCGGACATC
AGCGCTAGCGGAGTGTATACTGGCTTACTATGTTGGCACTGATGAGGGTGTCAGTGAAGTGCTTCATGTG
GCAGGAGAAAAAAGGCTGCACCGGTGCGTCAGCAGAATATGTGATACAGGATATATTCCGCTTCCTCGCT
CACTGACTCGCTACGCTCGGTCGTTCGACTGCGGCGAGCGGAAATGGCTTACGAACGGGGCGGAGATTTC
CTGGAAGATGCCAGGAAGATACTTAACAGGGAAGTGAGAGGGCCGCGGCAAAGCCGTTTTTCCATAGGCT
CCGCCCCCCTGACAAGCATCACGAAATCTGACGCTCAAATCAGTGGTGGCGAAACCCGACAGGACTATAA
AGATACCAGGCGTTTCCCCCTGGCGGCTCCCTCGTGCGCTCTCCTGTTCCTGCCTTTCGGTTTACCGGTG
TCATTCCGCTGTTATGGCCGCGTTTGTCTCATTCCACGCCTGACACTCAGTTCCGGGTAGGCAGTTCGCT
CCAAGCTGGACTGTATGCACGAACCCCCCGTTCAGTCCGACCGCTGCGCCTTATCCGGTAACTATCGTCT
TGAGTCCAACCCGGAAAGACATGCAAAAGCACCACTGGCAGCAGCCACTGGTAATTGATTTAGAGGAGTT
AGTCTTGAAGTCATGCGCCGGTTAAGGCTAAACTGAAAGGACAAGTTTTGGTGACTGCGCTCCTCCAAGC
CAGTTACCTCGGTTCAAAGAGTTGGTAGCTCAGAGAACCTTCGAAAAACCGCCCTGCAAGGCGGTTTTTT
CGTTTTCAGAGCAAGAGATTACGCGCAGACCAAAACGATCTCAAGAAGATCATCTTATTAATCAGATAAA
ATATTTCTAGATTTCAGTGCAATTTATCTCTTCAAATGTAGCACCTGAAGTCAGCCCCATACGATATAAG
TTGTAATTCTCATGTTAGTCATGCCCCGCGCCCACCGGAAGGAGCTGACTGGGTTGAAGGCTCTCAAGGG
CATCGGTCGAGATCCCGGTGCCTAATGAGTGAGCTAACTTACATTAATTGCGTTGCGCTCACTGCCCGCT
TTCCAGTCGGGAAACCTGTCGTGCCAGCTGCATTAATGAATCGGCCAACGCGCGGGGAGAGGCGGTTTGC
GTATTGGGCGCCAGGGTGGTTTTTCTTTTCACCAGTGAGACGGGCAACAGCTGATTGCCCTTCACCGCCT
GGCCCTGAGAGAGTTGCAGCAAGCGGTCCACGCTGGTTTGCCCCAGCAGGCGAAAATCCTGTTTGATGGT
GGTTAACGGCGGGATATAACATGAGCTGTCTTCGGTATCGTCGTATCCCACTACCGAGATGTCCGCACCA
ACGCGCAGCCCGGACTCGGTAATGGCGCGCATTGCGCCCAGCGCCATCTGATCGTTGGCAACCAGCATCG
CAGTGGGAACGATGCCCTCATTCAGCATTTGCATGGTTTGTTGAAAACCGGACATGGCACTCCAGTCGCC
TTCCCGTTCCGCTATCGGCTGAATTTGATTGCGAGTGAGATATTTATGCCAGCCAGCCAGACGCAGACGC
GCCGAGACAGAACTTAATGGGCCCGCTAACAGCGCGATTTGCTGGTGACCCAATGCGACCAGATGCTCCA
CGCCCAGTCGCGTACCGTCTTCATGGGAGAAAATAATACTGTTGATGGGTGTCTGGTCAGAGACATCAAG
AAATAACGCCGGAACATTAGTGCAGGCAGCTTCCACAGCAATGGCATCCTGGTCATCCAGCGGATAGTTA
ATGATCAGCCCACTGACGCGTTGCGCGAGAAGATTGTGCACCGCCGCTTTACAGGCTTCGACGCCGCTTC
GTTCTACCATCGACACCACCACGCTGGCACCCAGTTGATCGGCGCGAGATTTAATCGCCGCGACAATTTG
CGACGGCGCGTGCAGGGCCAGACTGGAGGTGGCAACGCCAATCAGCAACGACTGTTTGCCCGCCAGTTGT
TGTGCCACGCGGTTGGGAATGTAATTCAGCTCCGCCATCGCCGCTTCCACTTTTTCCCGCGTTTTCGCAG
AAACGTGGCTGGCCTGGTTCACCACGCGGGAAACGGTCTGATAAGAGACACCGGCATACTCTGCGACATC
GTATAACGTTACTGGTTTCACATTCACCACCCTGAATTGACTCTCTTCCGGGCGCTATCATGCCATACCG
CGAAAGGTTTTGCGCCATTCGATGGTGTCCGGGATCTCGACGCTCTCCCTTATGCGACTCCTGCATT
Features (pLannotate 1.2.2; 19 found; start..end, strand, type, name):
      8..26      +  promoter       T7 promoter: promoter for bacteriophage T7 RNA polymerase
     27..51      +  protein_bind   lac operator: The lac repressor binds to the lac operator to inhibit transcription in E. coli. This inhibition can be relieved by adding lactose or isopropyl-β-D-thiogalactopyranoside (IPTG). lac repressor encoded by lacI
     66..88      +  RBS            RBS: efficient ribosome binding site from bacteriophage T7 gene 10 (Olins and Rangwala, 1989)
    164..1105    +  CDS            SAE1A: SAE1A_ARATH - Also known as SAE1-1. Experimental evidence at protein level: Swiss-Prot protein existence level 1. The dimeric enzyme acts as an E1 ligase for SUMO1 and SUMO2. It mediates ATP-dependent activation of SUMO proteins and formation of a thioester with a conserved cysteine residue on SAE2. Functionally redundant with its paralog SAE1B. From Arabidopsis thaliana (Mouse-ear cress).
   1195..1213    +  promoter       T7 promoter: promoter for bacteriophage T7 RNA polymerase
   1214..1238    +  protein_bind   lac operator: The lac repressor binds to the lac operator to inhibit transcription in E. coli. This inhibition can be relieved by adding lactose or isopropyl-β-D-thiogalactopyranoside (IPTG). lac repressor encoded by lacI
   1347..1388    +  CDS            S-Tag (fragment): affinity and epitope tag derived from pancreatic ribonuclease A
   1418..1435    +  CDS            SET1 (fragment): solubility-enhancement tag derived from T7 phage gene 10B
   1443..1490    +  terminator     T7 terminator: transcription terminator for bacteriophage T7 RNA polymerase
   1714..2370    -  CDS            cat: CAT_ECOLX - Experimental evidence at protein level: Swiss-Prot protein existence level 1. This enzyme is an effector of chloramphenicol resistance in bacteria. From Escherichia coli. This protein is used as a marker in many commonly used cloning vectors, such as pACYC184.
   2371..2473    -  promoter       cat promoter: promoter of the E. coli cat gene encoding chloramphenicol acetyltransferase
   2594..2737    +  mobile_element IS1 (fragment): prokaryotic transposable element IS1
   2856..2911    -  rep_origin     RSF ori (fragment): Plasmids containing the RSF 1030 origin of replication can be propagated in E. coli cells that contain additional plasmids with compatible origins.
   2999..3544    -  rep_origin     p15A ori: Plasmids containing the medium-copy-number p15A origin of replication can be propagated in E. coli cells that contain a second plasmid with the ColE1 origin.
   3656..3720    -  CDS            TcR (fragment): tetracycline efflux protein; tet; confers resistance to tetracycline
   3735..3756    -  protein_bind   CAP binding site: CAP binding activates transcription in the presence of cAMP. E. coli catabolite activator protein
   3769..4851    -  CDS            lacI: lac repressor; lacI; The lac repressor binds to the lac operator to inhibit transcription in E. coli. This inhibition can be relieved by adding lactose or isopropyl-β-D-thiogalactopyranoside (IPTG).
   4852..4929    -  promoter       lacI promoter: lacI
   4937..5       -  CDS            TcR (fragment) (across the origin): tetracycline efflux protein; tet; confers resistance to tetracycline
