[The description below was written by a language model from this plasmid's Addgene catalogue record and pLannotate feature annotations shown in this document.]
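Description:
pACYC_HA-ZmSAE1 is a bacterial expression plasmid built on the pACYCDuet-1 backbone for producing the maize (Zea mays) SUMO-activating enzyme subunit SAE1 in E. coli. It replicates from the medium-copy p15A origin and is selected with chloramphenicol through the cat gene and its native promoter. Because p15A is compatible with ColE1-type origins, Duet vectors of this kind can be maintained alongside other expression plasmids in the same cell. The backbone also carries lacI with its own promoter, supplying the lac repressor. The short IS1, RSF ori, TcR and SET1 hits in the feature table are fragments, most likely backbone remnants or partial matches rather than functional elements.

The insert, recorded as about 1 kb and bearing an N-terminal HA epitope tag, was cloned between NcoI and NotI in the first expression cassette, downstream of a T7 promoter, lac operator and the T7 gene 10 ribosome binding site. Expression therefore requires T7 RNA polymerase and is inducible with IPTG. The annotation software labels the coding region by homology to Arabidopsis SAE1A, the smaller subunit of the heterodimeric SUMO E1 that works with SAE2 in ATP-dependent SUMO activation; the catalogue identifies it as the maize orthologue. The HA tag itself is not annotated separately. The second Duet cassette (T7 promoter, lac operator, S-tag fragment) appears empty, and a single T7 terminator follows it. The sequenced record is 4,967 nt, slightly shorter than the 5,043 bp listed. The stated purpose is bacterial expression of maize SAE1, in the context of a study defining the maize SUMO system.
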