Addgene plasmid #91942: pACYC_HA-ZmSAE1
Purpose: Bacterial expression of maize SAE1
Depositing lab: Richard Vierstra. Depositing organization: Washington University in Saint Louis. Publication: Defining the SUMO System in Maize: SUMOylation Is Up-Regulated during Endosperm Development and Rapidly Induced by Stress. Augustine RC, York SL, Rytz TC, Vierstra RD. Plant Physiol. 2016 Jul;171(3):2191-210. doi: 10.1104/pp.16.00353. Epub 2016 May 15. PubMed 27208252.
Backbone
  Vector backbone: pACYCDuet-1
  Backbone size w/o insert (bp): 4008
  Total vector size (bp): 5043
  Vector type: Bacterial Expression
Growth in bacteria
  Bacterial resistance: Chloramphenicol, 25 μg/mL
  Growth temperature: 37°C
  Growth strain: DH5alpha
  Copy number: Unknown
Gene/Insert
  Gene/Insert name: HA-ZmSAE1
  Species: Zea mays
  Insert size (bp): 1035
  Tag / fusion protein: HA (N terminal on insert)
  Cloning method: Restriction Enzyme; 5′ cloning site NcoI (unknown if destroyed); 3′ cloning site NotI (unknown if destroyed)
  Sequencing primers: 5′ GGATCTCGACGCTCTCCCT; 3′ GATTATGCGGCCGTGTACAA
Terms and licenses: Academic/Nonprofit Terms; Industry Terms: Not Available to Industry
How to cite: pACYC_HA-ZmSAE1 was a gift from Richard Vierstra (Addgene plasmid # 91942 ; http://n2t.net/addgene:91942 ; RRID:Addgene_91942)
